Addgene plasmid #140224: pSLQ8637 PB-PGK-C intein-2XNLS-miniVPR-mCherry-pA
Purpose: Constitutive PGK driven expression of intein with miniVPR for 3-way split activator
Depositing lab: Stanley Qi. Depositing organization: Stanford University. Publication: Multiple Input Sensing and Signal Integration Using a Split Cas12a System. Kempton HR, Goudy LE, Love KS, Qi LS. Mol Cell. 2020 Jan 30. pii: S1097-2765(20)30037-X. doi: 10.1016/j.molcel.2020.01.016. PubMed 32027839.
Backbone
  Vector backbone: PB
  Vector type: Mammalian Expression
  Selectable markers: mCherry fluorescence
Growth in bacteria
  Bacterial resistance: Ampicillin, 100 μg/mL
  Growth temperature: 37°C
  Growth strain: NEB Stable
  Copy number: High Copy
Gene/Insert
  Gene/Insert name: C-intein with miniVPR
  Species: Synthetic
  Promoter: PGK
  Tag / fusion protein: mCherry (C terminal on insert)
  Cloning method: Gibson Cloning
  Sequencing primers: 5′ GGCATTCTGCACGCTTCAAAAGC; 3′ tagaaggcacagtcgagg
Terms and licenses: Academic/Nonprofit Terms; Industry Terms: Not Available to Industry
How to cite: pSLQ8637 PB-PGK-C intein-2XNLS-miniVPR-mCherry-pA was a gift from Stanley Qi (Addgene plasmid # 140224 ; http://n2t.net/addgene:140224 ; RRID:Addgene_140224)
