[The description below was written by a language model from this plasmid's Addgene catalogue record and pLannotate feature annotations shown in this document.]
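Description:
pSLQ8637 PB-PGK-C intein-2XNLS-miniVPR-mCherry-pA is a mammalian expression plasmid built on a "PB" backbone, a name that usually denotes a piggyBac transposon vector. However, the automated feature table does not annotate any transposon terminal repeats, so their presence cannot be confirmed from the record. In E. coli it is maintained as a high-copy plasmid through a ColE1/pUC-type origin and selected with ampicillin via the β-lactamase gene. An f1 origin, lac promoter/operator remnants, lacZα and lacI fragments, and T7, T3 and SP6 phage promoters are carried over from the cloning backbone. No mammalian drug-resistance marker is listed, so transfected cells are identified by mCherry fluorescence.

The payload is a synthetic fusion protein driven constitutively by the mouse PGK promoter and terminated by the bovine growth hormone polyadenylation signal. According to the name, it begins with a C-terminal intein half followed by two nuclear localization signals. These elements are not annotated but would fall in the unannotated stretch just downstream of the promoter. Next comes miniVPR, a compacted tripartite transcriptional activator detected in the table as fragments of VP16-derived repeats, the human RELA (p65) activation region and the Epstein-Barr virus Rta activation domain. mCherry is fused at the C terminus.

The construct supplies the activator component of a three-way split activator from a study of a split Cas12a system for multi-input sensing and signal integration. The intein half would be expected to trans-splice with a partner carrying the matching N-intein, joining miniVPR to it so that target gene activation depends on co-expression of the separate parts.
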