Features (pLannotate 1.2.2; 18 found; start..end, strand, type, name):
      1..500     +  promoter       PGK promoter: mouse phosphoglycerate kinase 1 promoter
    721..743     +  CDS            VP48 (fragment): 3 tandem repeats of the minimal activation domain of herpes simplex virus VP16 (Cheng et al., 2013)
   1000..1380    +  CDS            RELA (fragment): TF65_HUMAN - Also known as NFKB3. Experimental evidence at protein level: Swiss-Prot protein existence level 1. NF-kappa-B is a pleiotropic transcription factor present in almost all cell types and is the endpoint of a series of signal transduction events that are initiated by a vast array of stimuli related to many biological processes such as inflammation, immunity, differentiation, cell growth, tumorigenesis and apoptosis. NF-kappa-B is a homo- or heterodimeric complex formed by the Rel-like domain- containing proteins RELA/p65, RELB, NFKB1/p105, NFKB1/p50, REL and NFKB2/p52. The heterodime
   1399..1596    +  CDS            Rta AD (fragment): transcriptional activation domain from the human herpesvirus 4 (Epstein-Barr virus) replication and transcription activator Rta/BRLF1 (Hardwick et al., 1992; Chavez et al., 2015)
   1612..2319    +  CDS            mCherry: mCherry is a basic (constitutively fluorescent) red fluorescent protein published in 2004, derived from Discosoma sp.. It is reported to be a very rapidly-maturing monomer with low acid sensitivity.
   2341..2359    -  promoter       SP6 promoter: promoter for bacteriophage SP6 RNA polymerase
   2385..2609    +  polyA_signal   bGH poly(A) signal: bovine growth hormone polyadenylation signal
   2938..2956    -  promoter       T3 promoter: promoter for bacteriophage T3 RNA polymerase
   3001..3017    -  protein_bind   lac operator: The lac repressor binds to the lac operator to inhibit transcription in E. coli. This inhibition can be relieved by adding lactose or isopropyl-β-D-thiogalactopyranoside (IPTG). lac repressor encoded by lacI
   3025..3055    -  promoter       lac promoter: promoter for the E. coli lac operon
   3070..3091    -  protein_bind   CAP binding site: CAP binding activates transcription in the presence of cAMP. E. coli catabolite activator protein
   3104..3196    -  CDS            lacI (fragment): lac repressor; lacI; The lac repressor binds to the lac operator to inhibit transcription in E. coli. This inhibition can be relieved by adding lactose or isopropyl-β-D-thiogalactopyranoside (IPTG).
   3379..3967    -  rep_origin     ori: high-copy-number ColE1/pMB1/pBR322/pUC origin of replication
   4138..4998    -  CDS            AmpR: β-lactamase; bla; confers resistance to ampicillin, carbenicillin, and related antibiotics
   4999..5103    -  promoter       AmpR promoter: bla
   5156..5584    -  rep_origin     f1 ori (sequence partly withheld): f1 bacteriophage origin of replication; arrow indicates direction of (+) strand synthesis
   5589..5744    -  CDS            lacZα (fragment): LacZα fragment of β-galactosidase; lacZ fragment
   5752..5770    +  promoter       T7 promoter: promoter for bacteriophage T7 RNA polymerase
>Addgene plasmid #140224 | pSLQ8637 PB-PGK-C intein-2XNLS-miniVPR-mCherry-pA | addgene full sequence | sequence record 292002 | Addgene NGS Result
GGGTAGGGGAGGCGCTTTTCCCAAGGCAGTCTGGAGCATGCGCTTTAGCAGCCCCGCTGGGCACTTGGCG
CTACACAAGTGGCCTCTGGCCTCGCACACATTCCACATCCACCGGTAGGCGCCAACCGGCTCCGTTCTTT
GGTGGCCCCTTCGCGCCACCTTCTACTCCTCCCCTAGTCAGGAAGTTCCCCCCCGCCCCGCAGCTCGCGT
CGTGCAGGACGTGACAAATGGAAGTAGCACGTCTCACTAGTCTCGTGCAGATGGACAGCACCGCTGAGCA
ATGGAAGCGGGTAGGCCTTTGGGGCAGCGGCCAATAGCAGCTTTGCTCCTTCGCTTTCTGGGCTCAGAGG
CTGGGAAGGGGTGGGTCCGGGGGCGGGCTCAGGGGCGGGCTCAGGGGCGGGGCGGGCGCCCGAAGGTCCT
CCGGAGGCCCGGCATTCTGCACGCTTCAAAAGCGCACGTCTGCCGCGCTGTTCTCCTCTTCCTCATCTCC
GGGCCTTTCGAGAATTCGGTACCATGATAAAGATCGCCACTCGGAAGTATTTGGGGAAACAGAACGTGTA
TGATATTGGTGTCGAGAGAGACCACAACTTTGCACTTAAGAATGGGTTCATAGCGTCTAGCGGCTCCCCC
AAGAAAAAACGCAAGGTGGAAGATCCTAAGAAAAAGCGGAAAGTGGACGGCATTGGTAGTGGGAGCAACG
GCAGCAGCCTCGATGCTTTAGACGATTTTGACTTAGATATGCTTGGTTCAGACGCGTTAGACGACTTCGA
CCTAGACATGTTAGGCTCAGATGCATTGGACGACTTCGATTTAGATATGTTGGGCTCCGATGCCCTAGAT
GACTTTGATCTAGATATGCTAGGTAGTCCCAAAAAGAAGAGGAAAGTGGGATCCGTCCTTCCGCAAGCGC
CTGCCCCAGCGCCTGCACCGGCAATGGTGTCCGCCCTCGCACAGGCCCCTGCGCCCGTCCCCGTGCTCGC
GCCTGGACCGCCCCAGGCGGTCGCTCCACCGGCTCCGAAGCCGACGCAGGCCGGAGAGGGAACACTCTCC
GAAGCACTTCTTCAACTCCAGTTTGATGACGAGGATCTTGGAGCACTCCTTGGAAACTCGACAGACCCTG
CGGTGTTTACCGACCTCGCGTCAGTAGATAACTCCGAATTTCAGCAGCTTTTGAACCAGGGTATCCCGGT
CGCGCCACATACAACGGAGCCCATGTTGATGGAATACCCCGAAGCAATCACGAGACTTGTGACGGGAGCG
CAGCGGCCTCCCGATCCCGCACCCGCACCTTTGGGGGCACCTGGCCTCCCTAACGGACTTTTGAGCGGCG
ACGAGGATTTCTCCTCCATCGCCGATATGGATTTCTCAGCCTTGCTGTCAGGCTCTGGCAGCGGCAGCGA
CCTTTCCCATCCGCCCCCAAGGGGCCATCTGGATGAGCTGACAACCACACTTGAGTCCATGACCGAGGAT
CTGAACCTGGACTCACCCCTGACCCCGGAATTGAACGAGATTCTGGATACCTTCCTGAACGACGAGTGCC
TCTTGCATGCCATGCATATCAGCACAGGACTGTCCATCTTCGACACATCTCTGTTTGGCAGCAGCGGATC
CATGGTGAGCAAGGGCGAGGAGGATAACATGGCCATCATCAAGGAGTTCATGCGCTTCAAGGTGCACATG
GAGGGCTCCGTGAACGGCCACGAGTTCGAGATCGAGGGCGAGGGCGAGGGCCGCCCCTACGAGGGCACCC
AGACCGCCAAGCTGAAGGTGACCAAGGGTGGCCCCCTGCCCTTCGCCTGGGACATCCTGTCCCCTCAGTT
CATGTACGGCTCCAAGGCCTACGTGAAGCACCCCGCCGACATCCCCGACTACTTGAAGCTGTCCTTCCCC
GAGGGCTTCAAGTGGGAGCGCGTGATGAACTTCGAGGACGGCGGCGTGGTGACCGTGACCCAGGACTCCT
CCCTGCAGGACGGCGAGTTCATCTACAAGGTGAAGCTGCGCGGCACCAACTTCCCCTCCGACGGCCCCGT
AATGCAGAAGAAGACCATGGGCTGGGAGGCCTCCTCCGAGCGGATGTACCCCGAGGACGGCGCCCTGAAG
GGCGAGATCAAGCAGAGGCTGAAGCTGAAGGACGGCGGCCACTACGACGCTGAGGTCAAGACCACCTACA
AGGCCAAGAAGCCCGTGCAGCTGCCCGGCGCCTACAACGTCAACATCAAGTTGGACATCACCTCCCACAA
CGAGGACTACACCATCGTGGAACAGTACGAACGCGCCGAGGGCCGCCACTCCACCGGCGGCATGGACGAG
CTGTACAAGTAACTCGAGAGAGGGCCCTATTCTATAGTGTCACCTAAATGCTAGAGCTCGCTGATCAGCC
TCGACTGTGCCTTCTAGTTGCCAGCCATCTGTTGTTTGCCCCTCCCCCGTGCCTTCCTTGACCCTGGAAG
GTGCCACTCCCACTGTCCTTTCCTAATAAAATGAGGAAATTGCATCGCATTGTCTGAGTAGGTGTCATTC
TATTCTGGGGGGTGGGGTGGGGCAGGACAGCAAGGGGGAGGATTGGGAAGACAATAGCAGGCATGCTGGG
GATGCGGTGGGCTCTATGGCTTCTGAGGTCGAGGCGGCCGCTGATCACAATTGTCTAGTTAAAAGTTTTG
TTACTTTATAGAAGAAATTTTGAGTTTTTGTTTTTTTTTAATAAATAAATAAACATAAATAAATTGTTTG
TTGAATTTATTATTAGTATGTAAGTGTAAATATAATAAAACTTAATATCTATTCAAATTAATAAATAAAC
CTCGATATACAGACCGATAAAACACATGCGTCAATTTTACGCATGATTATCTTTAACGTACGTCACAATA
TGATTATCTTTCTAGGGTTAATCTAGTATACGCGTATGCGGCCGCTTAATTAATCCAGCTTTTGTTCCCT
TTAGTGAGGGTTAATTGCGCGCTTGGCGTAATCATGGTCATAGCTGTTTCCTGTGTGAAATTGTTATCCG
CTCACAATTCCACACAACATACGAGCCGGAAGCATAAAGTGTAAAGCCTGGGGTGCCTAATGAGTGAGCT
AACTCACATTAATTGCGTTGCGCTCACTGCCCGCTTTCCAGTCGGGAAACCTGTCGTGCCAGCTGCATTA
ATGAATCGGCCAACGCGCGGGGAGAGGCGGTTTGCGTATTGGGCGCTCTTCCGCTTCCTCGCTCACTGAC
TCGCTGCGCTCGGTCGTTCGGCTGCGGCGAGCGGTATCAGCTCACTCAAAGGCGGTAATACGGTTATCCA
CAGAATCAGGGGATAACGCAGGAAAGAACATGTGAGCAAAAGGCCAGCAAAAGGCCAGGAACCGTAAAAA
GGCCGCGTTGCTGGCGTTTTTCCATAGGCTCCGCCCCCCTGACGAGCATCACAAAAATCGACGCTCAAGT
CAGAGGTGGCGAAACCCGACAGGACTATAAAGATACCAGGCGTTTCCCCCTGGAAGCTCCCTCGTGCGCT
CTCCTGTTCCGACCCTGCCGCTTACCGGATACCTGTCCGCCTTTCTCCCTTCGGGAAGCGTGGCGCTTTC
TCATAGCTCACGCTGTAGGTATCTCAGTTCGGTGTAGGTCGTTCGCTCCAAGCTGGGCTGTGTGCACGAA
CCCCCCGTTCAGCCCGACCGCTGCGCCTTATCCGGTAACTATCGTCTTGAGTCCAACCCGGTAAGACACG
ACTTATCGCCACTGGCAGCAGCCACTGGTAACAGGATTAGCAGAGCGAGGTATGTAGGCGGTGCTACAGA
GTTCTTGAAGTGGTGGCCTAACTACGGCTACACTAGAAGAACAGTATTTGGTATCTGCGCTCTGCTGAAG
CCAGTTACCTTCGGAAAAAGAGTTGGTAGCTCTTGATCCGGCAAACAAACCACCGCTGGTAGCGGTGGTT
TTTTTGTTTGCAAGCAGCAGATTACGCGCAGAAAAAAAGGATCTCAAGAAGATCCTTTGATCTTTTCTAC
GGGGTCTGACGCTCAGTGGAACGAAAACTCACGTTAAGGGATTTTGGTCATGAGATTATCAAAAAGGATC
TTCACCTAGATCCTTTTAAATTAAAAATGAAGTTTTAAATCAATCTAAAGTATATATGAGTAAACTTGGT
CTGACAGTTACCAATGCTTAATCAGTGAGGCACCTATCTCAGCGATCTGTCTATTTCGTTCATCCATAGT
TGCCTGACTCCCCGTCGTGTAGATAACTACGATACGGGAGGGCTTACCATCTGGCCCCAGTGCTGCAATG
ATACCGCGAGACCCACGCTCACCGGCTCCAGATTTATCAGCAATAAACCAGCCAGCCGGAAGGGCCGAGC
GCAGAAGTGGTCCTGCAACTTTATCCGCCTCCATCCAGTCTATTAATTGTTGCCGGGAAGCTAGAGTAAG
TAGTTCGCCAGTTAATAGTTTGCGCAACGTTGTTGCCATTGCTACAGGCATCGTGGTGTCACGCTCGTCG
TTTGGTATGGCTTCATTCAGCTCCGGTTCCCAACGATCAAGGCGAGTTACATGATCCCCCATGTTGTGCA
AAAAAGCGGTTAGCTCCTTCGGTCCTCCGATCGTTGTCAGAAGTAAGTTGGCCGCAGTGTTATCACTCAT
GGTTATGGCAGCACTGCATAATTCTCTTACTGTCATGCCATCCGTAAGATGCTTTTCTGTGACTGGTGAG
TACTCAACCAAGTCATTCTGAGAATAGTGTATGCGGCGACCGAGTTGCTCTTGCCCGGCGTCAATACGGG
ATAATACCGCGCCACATAGCAGAACTTTAAAAGTGCTCATCATTGGAAAACGTTCTTCGGGGCGAAAACT
CTCAAGGATCTTACCGCTGTTGAGATCCAGTTCGATGTAACCCACTCGTGCACCCAACTGATCTTCAGCA
TCTTTTACTTTCACCAGCGTTTCTGGGTGAGCAAAAACAGGAAGGCAAAATGCCGCAAAAAAGGGAATAA
GGGCGACACGGAAATGTTGAATACTCATACTCTTCCTTTTTCAATATTATTGAAGCATTTATCAGGGTTA
TTGTCTCATGAGCGGATACATATTTGAATGTATTTAGAAAAATAAACAAATAGGGGTTCCGCGCACATTT
CCCCGAAAAGTGCCACCTAAATTGTAAGCGTTAATATTTTGTTAAAATTCGCGTTAAATTTTTGTTAAAT
CAGCTCATTTTTTAACCAATAGGCCGAAATCGGCAAAATCCCTTATAAATCAAAAGAATAGACCGAGATA
GGGT
[37 nt withheld, positions 5255-5291]
AAAGAACGTGGACTCCAACGTCAAAGG
[49 nt withheld, positions 5319-5367]
T
[91 nt withheld, positions 5369-5459]
G
[124 nt withheld, positions 5461-5584]
CCCATTCGCCATTCAGGCTGCGCAACTGTTGGGAAGGGCGATCGGTGCGGGCCTCTTCGCTATTACGCCA
GCTGGCGAAAGGGGGATGTGCTGCAAGGCGATTAAGTTGGGTAACGCCAGGGTTTTCCCAGTCACGACGT
TGTAAAACGACGGCCAGTGAGCGCGCGTAATACGACTCACTATAGGGCGAATTGGGGCGCGCCATTCTAG
ATTAACCCTAGAAAGATAGTCTGCGTAAAATTGACGCATGCATTCTTGAAATATTGCTCTCTCTTTCTAA
ATAGCGCGAATCCGTCGCTGTGCATTTAGGACATCTCAGTCGCCGCTTGGAGCTCCCGTGAGGCGTGCTT
GTCAATGCGGTAAGTGTCACTGATTTTGAACTATAACGACCGCGTGAGTCAAAATGACGCATGATTATCT
TTTACGTGACTTTTAAGATTTAACTCATACGATAATTATATTGTTATTTCATGTTCTACTTACGTGATAA
CTTATTATATATATATTTTCTTGTTATAGATATCAACTAGAATGCTAGCATGGGCCCAGATCTC
